Addgene plasmid #175180: pAAV.hSyn.FLEX.iGluSnFR3.v857.PDGFR.codonopt
Purpose: Fluorescent reporter for glutamate, third generation, variant 857. iGluSnFR3.v857
Depositing lab: Kaspar Podgorski. Depositing organization: HHMI, Janelia Research Campus. Publication: Glutamate indicators with improved activation kinetics and localization for imaging synaptic transmission. Aggarwal A, Liu R, Chen Y, Ralowicz AJ, Bergerson SJ, Tomaska F, Mohar B, Hanson TL, Hasseman JP, Reep D, Tsegaye G, Yao P, Ji X, Kloos M, Walpita D, Patel R, Mohr MA, Tillberg PW, Looger LL, Marvin JS, Hoppa MB, Konnerth A, Kleinfeld D, Schreiter ER, Podgorski K. Nat Methods. 2023 May 4. doi: 10.1038/s41592-023-01863-6. PubMed 37142767.
Backbone
  Vector backbone: pAAV hSyn FLEX
  Backbone size w/o insert (bp): 4852
  Total vector size (bp): 6673
  Vector type: Mammalian Expression, Mouse Targeting, AAV, Cre/Lox, Synthetic Biology
Growth in bacteria
  Bacterial resistance: Ampicillin, 100 μg/mL
  Growth temperature: 30°C
  Growth strain: NEB Stable
  Growth instructions: <8 hours
  Copy number: High Copy
Gene/Insert
  Gene/Insert name: pAAV hSyn FLEX iGluSnFR3 v857.PDGFR (alt names: iGluSnFR3 v857.PDGFR; iGluSnFR3 556dot857.PDGFR; v857.PDGFR)
  Species: M. musculus (mouse), R. norvegicus (rat), Synthetic
  Insert size (bp): 1821
  Promoter: human Synapsin
  Tag / fusion protein: IgK-chain (N terminal on insert); Myc epi tag (C terminal on insert); PDGFR TM Domain (C terminal on insert)
  Cloning method: Restriction Enzyme; 5′ cloning site NcoI (not destroyed); 3′ cloning site NheI (not destroyed)
  Sequencing primers: 5′ GAGGAGTCGTGTCGTG; 3′ CATAGCGTAAAAGGAGCAACA
Terms and licenses: Academic/Nonprofit Terms; Industry Terms: Not Available to Industry
How to cite: pAAV.hSyn.FLEX.iGluSnFR3.v857.PDGFR.codonopt was a gift from Kaspar Podgorski (Addgene plasmid # 175180 ; http://n2t.net/addgene:175180 ; RRID:Addgene_175180) For viral preps, please replace (Addgene plasmid # 175180) in the above sentence with: (Addgene viral prep # 175180-AAV1)
