[The description below was written by a language model from this plasmid's Addgene catalogue record and pLannotate feature annotations shown in this document.]
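Description:
pAAV.hSyn.FLEX.iGluSnFR3.v857.PDGFR.codonopt is a 6,673 bp AAV transfer plasmid for Cre-dependent, neuron-specific expression of the third-generation fluorescent glutamate indicator iGluSnFR3, variant 857. It is propagated in E. coli through a high-copy ColE1/pUC origin with ampicillin selection (AmpR, β-lactamase), and it also carries an f1 phage origin. Two AAV2 inverted terminal repeats flank the expression cassette, so the intervening sequence can be packaged into recombinant AAV particles. The record notes that a recombination-deficient strain is used for growth, as is usual for ITR-containing plasmids.

In the annotated sequence the expression unit runs on the minus strand: a human synapsin I promoter, which confers neuron-specific expression, followed by a chimeric intron, the FLEX cassette, a WPRE that enhances transcript stability and expression, and an SV40 polyadenylation signal. The 1,821 bp codon-optimised sensor coding sequence lies in the opposite orientation to the promoter, bracketed by pairs of loxP and lox2272 sites in opposing orientation. Without Cre the sensor is antisense and is not expressed. Cre recombination inverts the insert and then excises one site of each pair, locking it in the sense orientation.

The sensor consists of the E. coli glutamate/aspartate-binding protein GltI interrupted by a circularly permuted GFP-derived fluorescent domain, so that glutamate binding changes fluorescence. An N-terminal Igκ leader directs secretion, and a C-terminal Myc epitope and PDGFRβ transmembrane domain display the indicator on the extracellular face of the membrane. The construct is intended for imaging glutamate release and synaptic transmission in genetically defined neurons, for example in Cre-expressing mice.
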