Features (pLannotate 1.2.2; 22 found; start..end, strand, type, name):
     69..497     +  rep_origin     f1 ori (sequence partly withheld): f1 bacteriophage origin of replication; arrow indicates direction of (+) strand synthesis
    550..654     +  promoter       AmpR promoter: bla
    655..1515    +  CDS            AmpR: β-lactamase; bla; confers resistance to ampicillin, carbenicillin, and related antibiotics
   1686..2274    +  rep_origin     ori: high-copy-number ColE1/pMB1/pBR322/pUC origin of replication
   2457..2513    +  CDS            lacI (fragment): lac repressor; lacI; The lac repressor binds to the lac operator to inhibit transcription in E. coli. This inhibition can be relieved by adding lactose or isopropyl-β-D-thiogalactopyranoside (IPTG).
   2507..2640    -  repeat_region  AAV2 ITR: inverted terminal repeat of adeno-associated virus serotype 2 inverted
   2711..2779    +  CDS            large T antigen (fragment): large T antigen from SV40 (simian virus 40)
   2802..2923    +  polyA_signal   SV40 poly(A) signal: SV40 polyadenylation signal
   3001..3589    -  misc_feature   WPRE: woodchuck hepatitis virus posttranscriptional regulatory element
   3661..3694    -  protein_bind   loxP: Cre-mediated recombination occurs in the 8-bp core sequence (GCATACAT). Cre recombinase
   3765..3798    -  protein_bind   lox2272: Cre-mediated recombination occurs in the 8-bp core sequence (GGATACTT). lox2272 sites are compatible with each other, but incompatible with loxP or loxN sites (Lee and Saito, 1988). Cre recombinase
   3829..3891    +  sig_peptide    Igκ leader: leader sequence from mouse immunoglobulin κ light chain
   3898..4638    +  CDS            gltI (fragment): GLTI_ECOLI - Also known as ybeJ, yzzK. Experimental evidence at protein level: Swiss-Prot protein existence level 1. Part of the ABC transporter complex GltIJKL involved in glutamate and aspartate uptake. Binds to both glutamate and aspartate. From Escherichia coli (strain K12).
   4654..5370    +  CDS            cEGFP: cEGFP is a basic (constitutively fluorescent) green fluorescent protein published in 2008, derived from Aequorea victoria.
   5383..5451    +  CDS            gltI (fragment): GLTI_ECOLI - Also known as ybeJ, yzzK. Experimental evidence at protein level: Swiss-Prot protein existence level 1. Part of the ABC transporter complex GltIJKL involved in glutamate and aspartate uptake. Binds to both glutamate and aspartate. From Escherichia coli (strain K12).
   5500..5646    +  CDS            PDGFRβ TM domain: transmembrane domain from platelet derived growth factor receptor beta
   5674..5707    +  protein_bind   loxP: Cre-mediated recombination occurs in the 8-bp core sequence (GCATACAT). Cre recombinase
   5770..5803    +  protein_bind   lox2272: Cre-mediated recombination occurs in the 8-bp core sequence (GGATACTT). lox2272 sites are compatible with each other, but incompatible with loxP or loxN sites (Lee and Saito, 1988). Cre recombinase
   5816..5948    -  intron         chimeric intron: chimera between introns from human β-globin and immunoglobulin heavy chain genes
   6041..6438    -  promoter       hSyn promoter (fragment): human synapsin I promoter; confers neuron-specific expression (Kügler et al., 2003)
   6541..6673    +  repeat_region  AAV2 ITR (fragment): inverted terminal repeat of adeno-associated virus serotype 2 inverted
   6668..64      +  CDS            lacZα (fragment) (across the origin): LacZα fragment of β-galactosidase; lacZ fragment
>Addgene plasmid #175180 | pAAV.hSyn.FLEX.iGluSnFR3.v857.PDGFR.codonopt | addgene full sequence | sequence record 343768 | Addgene NGS Result
GCGTAATAGCGAAGAGGCCCGCACCGATCGCCCTTCCCAACAGTTGCGCAGCCTGAATGGCGAATGGG
[124 nt withheld, positions 69-192]
C
[91 nt withheld, positions 194-284]
A
[49 nt withheld, positions 286-334]
CCTTTGACGTTGGAGTCCACGTTCTTT
[37 nt withheld, positions 362-398]
ACCCTATCTCGGTCTATTCTTTTGATTTATAAGGGATTTTGCCGATTTCGGCCTATTGGTTAAAAAATGA
GCTGATTTAACAAAAATTTAACGCGAATTTTAACAAAATATTAACGCTTACAATTTAGGTGGCACTTTTC
GGGGAAATGTGCGCGGAACCCCTATTTGTTTATTTTTCTAAATACATTCAAATATGTATCCGCTCATGAG
ACAATAACCCTGATAAATGCTTCAATAATATTGAAAAAGGAAGAGTATGAGTATTCAACATTTCCGTGTC
GCCCTTATTCCCTTTTTTGCGGCATTTTGCCTTCCTGTTTTTGCTCACCCAGAAACGCTGGTGAAAGTAA
AAGATGCTGAAGATCAGTTGGGTGCACGAGTGGGTTACATCGAACTGGATCTCAACAGCGGTAAGATCCT
TGAGAGTTTTCGCCCCGAAGAACGTTTTCCAATGATGAGCACTTTTAAAGTTCTGCTATGTGGCGCGGTA
TTATCCCGTATTGACGCCGGGCAAGAGCAACTCGGTCGCCGCATACACTATTCTCAGAATGACTTGGTTG
AGTACTCACCAGTCACAGAAAAGCATCTTACGGATGGCATGACAGTAAGAGAATTATGCAGTGCTGCCAT
AACCATGAGTGATAACACTGCGGCCAACTTACTTCTGACAACGATCGGAGGACCGAAGGAGCTAACCGCT
TTTTTGCACAACATGGGGGATCATGTAACTCGCCTTGATCGTTGGGAACCGGAGCTGAATGAAGCCATAC
CAAACGACGAGCGTGACACCACGATGCCTGTAGCAATGGCAACAACGTTGCGCAAACTATTAACTGGCGA
ACTACTTACTCTAGCTTCCCGGCAACAATTAATAGACTGGATGGAGGCGGATAAAGTTGCAGGACCACTT
CTGCGCTCGGCCCTTCCGGCTGGCTGGTTTATTGCTGATAAATCTGGAGCCGGTGAGCGTGGGTCTCGCG
GTATCATTGCAGCACTGGGGCCAGATGGTAAGCCCTCCCGTATCGTAGTTATCTACACGACGGGGAGTCA
GGCAACTATGGATGAACGAAATAGACAGATCGCTGAGATAGGTGCCTCACTGATTAAGCATTGGTAACTG
TCAGACCAAGTTTACTCATATATACTTTAGATTGATTTAAAACTTCATTTTTAATTTAAAAGGATCTAGG
TGAAGATCCTTTTTGATAATCTCATGACCAAAATCCCTTAACGTGAGTTTTCGTTCCACTGAGCGTCAGA
CCCCGTAGAAAAGATCAAAGGATCTTCTTGAGATCCTTTTTTTCTGCGCGTAATCTGCTGCTTGCAAACA
AAAAAACCACCGCTACCAGCGGTGGTTTGTTTGCCGGATCAAGAGCTACCAACTCTTTTTCCGAAGGTAA
CTGGCTTCAGCAGAGCGCAGATACCAAATACTGTTCTTCTAGTGTAGCCGTAGTTAGGCCACCACTTCAA
GAACTCTGTAGCACCGCCTACATACCTCGCTCTGCTAATCCTGTTACCAGTGGCTGCTGCCAGTGGCGAT
AAGTCGTGTCTTACCGGGTTGGACTCAAGACGATAGTTACCGGATAAGGCGCAGCGGTCGGGCTGAACGG
GGGGTTCGTGCACACAGCCCAGCTTGGAGCGAACGACCTACACCGAACTGAGATACCTACAGCGTGAGCT
ATGAGAAAGCGCCACGCTTCCCGAAGGGAGAAAGGCGGACAGGTATCCGGTAAGCGGCAGGGTCGGAACA
GGAGAGCGCACGAGGGAGCTTCCAGGGGGAAACGCCTGGTATCTTTATAGTCCTGTCGGGTTTCGCCACC
TCTGACTTGAGCGTCGATTTTTGTGATGCTCGTCAGGGGGGCGGAGCCTATGGAAAAACGCCAGCAACGC
GGCCTTTTTACGGTTCCTGGCCTTTTGCTGGCCTTTTGCTCACATGTTCTTTCCTGCGTTATCCCCTGAT
TCTGTGGATAACCGTATTACCGCCTTTGAGTGAGCTGATACCGCTCGCCGCAGCCGAACGACCGAGCGCA
GCGAGTCAGTGAGCGAGGAAGCGGAAGAGCGCCCAATACGCAAACCGCCTCTCCCCGCGCGTTGGCCGAT
TCATTAATGCAGCTGCGCGCTCGCTCGCTCACTGAGGCCGCCCGGGCAAAGCCCGGGCGTCGGGCGACCT
TTGGTCGCCCGGCCTCAGTGAGCGAGCGAGCGCGCAGAGAGGGAGTGGCCAACTCCATCACTAGGGGTTC
CTTGTAGTTAATGATTAACCCGCCATGCTACTTATCTACGTAGCCATGCTCTAGGAAGATCCTTATCGAT
TTTACCACATTTGTAGAGGTTTTACTTGCTTTAAAAAACCTCCCACATCTCCCCCTGAACCTGAAACATA
AAATGAATGCAATTGTTGTTGTTAACTTGTTTATTGCAGCTTATAATGGTTACAAATAAAGCAATAGCAT
CACAAATTTCACAAATAAAGCATTTTTTTCACTGCATTCTAGTTGTGGTTTGTCCAAACTCATCAATGTA
TCTTATCATGTCTGCTCGAAGCGGCCGCCCGGGTCGACTCTAGATGCATGCTCGAGCGGCCGCCCGGGTC
GACGGTATCGATGCGGGGAGGCGGCCCAAAGGGAGATCCGACTCGTCTGAGGGCGAAGGCGAAGACGCGG
AAGAGGCCGCAGAGCCGGCAGCAGGCCGCGGGAAGGAAGGTCCGCTGGATTGAGGGCCGAAGGGACGTAG
CAGAAGGACGTCCCGCGCAGAATCCAGGTGGCAACACAGGCGAGCAGCCAAGGAAAGGACGATGATTTCC
CCGACAACACCACGGAATTGTCAGTGCCCAACAGCCGAGCCCCTGTCCAGCAGCGGGCAAGGCAGGCGGC
GATGAGTTCCGCCGTGGCAATAGGGAGGGGGAAAGCGAAAGTCCCGGAAAGGAGCTGACAGGTGGTGGCA
ATGCCCCAACCAGTGGGGGTTGCGTCAGCAAACACAGTGCACACCACGCCACGTTGCCTGACAACGGGCC
ACAACTCCTCATAAAGAGACAGCAACCAGGATTTATACAAGGAGGAGAAAATGAAAGCCATACGGGAAGC
AATAGCATGATACAAAGGCATTAAAGCAGCGTATCCACATAGCGTAAAAGGAGCAACATAGTTAAGAATA
CCAGTCAATCTTTCACAAATTTTGTAATCCAGAGGTTGATTATCGATAAGCTTCTCGAGTGGATCATCTG
CAGAATTCGCCCTTTTCAGTGTTTCGAACCTCTTCGAGGGACATAACTTCGTATAATGTATGCTATACGA
AGTTATGGGTCGATGGTGAGATCTGGACTAGAGGGTCGATGGTGATGCTTGGATCAAAATAGGAAGAATC
CCAATGATAACTTCGTATAAAGTATCCTATACGAAGTTATACTAGTGGTACCACCGGTGATATCGCCACC
ATGGAGACAGACACACTCCTGCTATGGGTACTGCTGCTCTGGGTTCCAGGTTCCACTGGTGACGGATCCG
CCGCCGGAAGTACTCTTGATAAGATCGCTAAAAATGGTGTAATTGTTGTCGGCCACCGAGACTCTTCTGT
GCCATTCAGCTATTATGATTCTCAACACAAAGTGGTGGGCTATTCACAAGAGTATTCTAACGCCATTGTT
GAAGCAGTTAAGAAGAAGTTGAATAAACCAGACCTTCAAGTAAAACTCATTCCTATAACATCCCAAAACC
GCATACCTCTCTTGCAAAACGGCACTTACGATTTCGAGTGTGGGAGCACTACTAATAATGTCGAACGCCA
GAAACAAGCCGCATTCTCCGACACCATCTTCGTGGTGGGCACTCGACTGTTGACAAAGAAAGGCGGTGAT
ATTAAGGATTTCGCAAATCTGAAGGATAAGGCAGTCGTGGTCACCAGCGGGACCACCTCAGAAGTACTCC
TTAATAAACTCAATGAAGAACAAAAGATGAATATGCGAATCATCTCTGCTAAGGACCACGGTGACTCTTT
TCGCACATTGGAAAGTGGGCGCGCCGTAGCATTTATGATGGACGACTCTCTGCTCGCTGGCGAGCGCGCC
AAAGCCAAAAAACCAGACGACTGGGAAATTGTAGGTAAACCTCAAAGCCAAGAGGCATATGGCTGCATGT
TGAGAAAAGATGACCCCCAATTCAAGAAACTGATGGACGACACTATAGCTCAGGTCCAGACTTCAGGGGA
AGCTGAGAAGTGGTTTGATAAATGGTTCAAGAACCCAATCTTGGTAAATCATACCGTTTATATTACCGCT
GACAAACAAAAGAATGGGATAAAGGCAAATTTCAAGATTCACCATAACGTAGAGGATGGAAGCGTGCAGT
TGGCAGACCATTATCAACAGAATACCCCTATTGGCGACGGACCCGTGCTCCTCCCTGACAACCACTACTT
GTCCTATCAAAGTGTTCTCTCAAAGGATCCCAATGAGAAGCGAGACCACATGGTACTTCTCGAATTCGTT
ACCGCCACCGGGAATTCACTTGGCATGGATGAATTGTATAAGGGGGGTACTGGCGGCAGCATGTCCAAGG
GTGAGGAGCTTTTTACCGGAGTAGTACCAATTCTCGTTGAACTTGACGGAGACGTCAACGGGCACAAGTT
TAGCGTACGAGGTGAGGGGGAGGGTGATGCAACCAACGGTAAGCTTACTCTCAAATTCATATGCACTACC
GGAAAGCTGCCAGTACCTTGGCCAACACTGGTCACTACCCTCTCCTATGGCGTTCAATGTTTTGCTCGAT
ACCCTGACCACATGAAACAGCATGACTTCTTTAAATCAGCCATGCCTGAAGGGTATGTCCAGGAGCGGAC
TATATCATTTAAAGACGATGGAACCTATAAGACTCGGGCTGAAGTGAAGCTCGAGGGTGACACATTGGTT
AATCGGATCGAGCTTAAGGGCATAGATTTTAAAGAAGATGGTAATATTCTTGGCCACAAATTGGAGTACA
ATTTTAATAATCCTTTGAACATGAACTTTGAGCTCTCCGATGAAATGAAGGCACTCTTTAAAGAGCCAAA
CGACAAAGCTCTGAAACTGCAGGTCGACGAACAAAAACTCATCTCAGAAGAGGATCTGAATGCTGTGGGC
CAGGACACGCAGGAGGTCATCGTGGTGCCACACTCCTTGCCCTTTAAGGTGGTGGTGATCTCAGCCATCC
TGGCCCTGGTGGTGCTCACCATCATCTCCCTTATCATCCTCATCATGCTTTGGCAGAAGAAGCCACGTTA
GGATATCGGATCCGCTAGCACTAGTATAACTTCGTATAGCATACATTATACGAAGTTATGTGTCGATGGT
GATGCTTGGCAATTCGGGTCGATGGTGAAGCATTGGTCTTCCTATTTTGATATAACTTCGTATAGGATAC
TTTATACGAAGTTATGGGGATCATCACCTGTGGAGAGAAAGGCAAAGTGGATGTCAGTAAGACCAATAGG
TGCCTATCAGAAACGCAAGAGTCTTCTCTGTCTCGACAAGCCCAGTTTCTATTGGTCTCCTTAAACCTGT
CTTGTAACCTTGATACTTACCTGATCCAACGGCTGCGACTTGGGGCAGGGGGTCCTAGGGGTGGTCTGGC
CAGGAGCCGCGGGGGCGGACTGCGCGGTGCCCAGGAGCACAGCTGCGCTCTCAGGCACGACACGACTCCT
CCGCTGCCCACCGCAGACTGAGGCAGCGCTGAGTCGCCGGCGCCGCAGCGCAGATGGTCGCGCCCGTGCC
CCCCTATCTCGCGCCTCGCGTGGTGCGGTCCGGCTGGGCCGGCGGCGGCGCGGACGCGACCAAGGTGGCC
GGGAAGGGGAGTTTGCGGGGGACCGGCGAGTGACGTCAGCGCGCCTTCAGTGCTGAGGCGGCGGTGGCGC
GCGCCGCCAGGCGGGGGCGAAGGCACTGTCCGCGGTGCTGAAGCTGGCAGTGCGCACGCGCCTCGCCGCA
TCCTGTTTCCCCTCCCCCTCTCTGATAGGGGATGCGCAATTTGGGGAATGGGGGTTGGGTGCTTGTCCAG
TGGGTCGGGGTCGGTCGTCAATTTAAATACTGAAAAGGGCGAATTCCAGCACACTGGAGCTCGGATCTTC
CTAGAGCATGGCTACGTAGATAAGTAGCATGGCGGGTTAATCATTAACTACAAGGAACCCCTAGTGATGG
AGTTGGCCACTCCCTCTCTGCGCGCTCGCTCGCTCACTGAGGCCGGGCGACCAAAGGTCGCCCGACGCCC
GGGCTTTGCCCGGGCGGCCTCAGTGAGCGAGCGAGCGCGCAGCTG
