>Addgene plasmid #175180 | pAAV.hSyn.FLEX.iGluSnFR3.v857.PDGFR.codonopt | depositor partial sequence | sequence record 339847 | pAAV hSyn FLEX iGluSnFR3 v857.PDGFR insert only
ATGGAGACAGACACACTCCTGCTATGGGTACTGCTGCTCTGGGTTCCAGGTTCCACTGGTGACGGATCCG
CCGCCGGAAGTACTCTTGATAAGATCGCTAAAAATGGTGTAATTGTTGTCGGCCACCGAGACTCTTCTGT
GCCATTCAGCTATTATGATTCTCAACACAAAGTGGTGGGCTATTCACAAGAGTATTCTAACGCCATTGTT
GAAGCAGTTAAGAAGAAGTTGAATAAACCAGACCTTCAAGTAAAACTCATTCCTATAACATCCCAAAACC
GCATACCTCTCTTGCAAAACGGCACTTACGATTTCGAGTGTGGGAGCACTACTAATAATGTCGAACGCCA
GAAACAAGCCGCATTCTCCGACACCATCTTCGTGGTGGGCACTCGACTGTTGACAAAGAAAGGCGGTGAT
ATTAAGGATTTCGCAAATCTGAAGGATAAGGCAGTCGTGGTCACCAGCGGGACCACCTCAGAAGTACTCC
TTAATAAACTCAATGAAGAACAAAAGATGAATATGCGAATCATCTCTGCTAAGGACCACGGTGACTCTTT
TCGCACATTGGAAAGTGGGCGCGCCGTAGCATTTATGATGGACGACTCTCTGCTCGCTGGCGAGCGCGCC
AAAGCCAAAAAACCAGACGACTGGGAAATTGTAGGTAAACCTCAAAGCCAAGAGGCATATGGCTGCATGT
TGAGAAAAGATGACCCCCAATTCAAGAAACTGATGGACGACACTATAGCTCAGGTCCAGACTTCAGGGGA
AGCTGAGAAGTGGTTTGATAAATGGTTCAAGAACCCAATCTTGGTAAATCATACCGTTTATATTACCGCT
GACAAACAAAAGAATGGGATAAAGGCAAATTTCAAGATTCACCATAACGTAGAGGATGGAAGCGTGCAGT
TGGCAGACCATTATCAACAGAATACCCCTATTGGCGACGGACCCGTGCTCCTCCCTGACAACCACTACTT
GTCCTATCAAAGTGTTCTCTCAAAGGATCCCAATGAGAAGCGAGACCACATGGTACTTCTCGAATTCGTT
ACCGCCACCGGGAATTCACTTGGCATGGATGAATTGTATAAGGGGGGTACTGGCGGCAGCATGTCCAAGG
GTGAGGAGCTTTTTACCGGAGTAGTACCAATTCTCGTTGAACTTGACGGAGACGTCAACGGGCACAAGTT
TAGCGTACGAGGTGAGGGGGAGGGTGATGCAACCAACGGTAAGCTTACTCTCAAATTCATATGCACTACC
GGAAAGCTGCCAGTACCTTGGCCAACACTGGTCACTACCCTCTCCTATGGCGTTCAATGTTTTGCTCGAT
ACCCTGACCACATGAAACAGCATGACTTCTTTAAATCAGCCATGCCTGAAGGGTATGTCCAGGAGCGGAC
TATATCATTTAAAGACGATGGAACCTATAAGACTCGGGCTGAAGTGAAGCTCGAGGGTGACACATTGGTT
AATCGGATCGAGCTTAAGGGCATAGATTTTAAAGAAGATGGTAATATTCTTGGCCACAAATTGGAGTACA
ATTTTAATAATCCTTTGAACATGAACTTTGAGCTCTCCGATGAAATGAAGGCACTCTTTAAAGAGCCAAA
CGACAAAGCTCTGAAACTGCAGGTCGACGAACAAAAACTCATCTCAGAAGAGGATCTGAATGCTGTGGGC
CAGGACACGCAGGAGGTCATCGTGGTGCCACACTCCTTGCCCTTTAAGGTGGTGGTGATCTCAGCCATCC
TGGCCCTGGTGGTGCTCACCATCATCTCCCTTATCATCCTCATCATGCTTTGGCAGAAGAAGCCACGTTA
G
